Addgene plasmid #167972: SOX9-T2A-H2B-EGFP repair template
Purpose: SOX9 reporter repair template
Depositing lab: Emma Rawlins. Depositing organization: Gurdon Institute. Publication: A functional genetic toolbox for human tissue-derived organoids. Sun D, Evans L, Perrone F, Sokleva V, Lim K, Rezakhani S, Lutolf M, Zilbauer M, Rawlins EL. eLife. 2021 Oct 6;10. pii: 67886. doi: 10.7554/eLife.67886. PubMed 34612202.
Backbone
  Vector backbone: Bluescript
  Vector type: Mammalian Expression, CRISPR ; Donor Template
Growth in bacteria
  Bacterial resistance: Ampicillin, 100 μg/mL
  Growth temperature: 37°C
  Growth strain: DH5alpha
  Copy number: Unknown
Gene/Insert
  Gene/Insert name: SRY-Box Transcription Factor 9
  Species: H. sapiens (human)
  Mutation: homology arms contain point mutations to disrupt crRNA binding sites used and point mutations specific to WTC genome
  Entrez Gene: SOX9 (a.k.a. CMD1, CMPD1, ENH13, SRA1, SRXX2, SRXY10, TES, TESCO)
  Tag / fusion protein: H2B-EGFP (C terminal on insert)
  Cloning method: Gibson Cloning
  Sequencing primers: 5′ CAGGAAACAGCTATGAC; 3′ TGTAAAACGACGGCCAGT
Terms and licenses: Academic/Nonprofit Terms; Industry Terms: Not Available to Industry
Depositor comments: Please visit https://www.biorxiv.org/content/10.1101/2020.05.04.076067v2 for bioRxiv preprint.
How to cite: SOX9-T2A-H2B-EGFP repair template was a gift from Emma Rawlins (Addgene plasmid # 167972 ; http://n2t.net/addgene:167972 ; RRID:Addgene_167972)
