[The description below was written by a language model from this plasmid's Addgene catalogue record and pLannotate feature annotations shown in this document.]
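Description:
SOX9-T2A-H2B-EGFP repair template is a Bluescript-based donor plasmid of about 6.2 kb designed for CRISPR-mediated homology-directed knock-in at the human SOX9 locus. It is not a self-contained expression vector. The feature table shows no mammalian promoter upstream of the reporter, consistent with a design in which expression depends on the endogenous SOX9 regulatory elements once the cassette has integrated. The plasmid is propagated in E. coli through a high-copy ColE1/pUC-type origin and selected with ampicillin via the AmpR (β-lactamase) gene. It also retains typical Bluescript elements: the f1 origin, lac promoter/operator and lacZα remnants, and T3 and T7 promoters flanking the cloning region, which now survives only as MCS fragments around the Gibson-assembled insert.

The payload begins with a fragment of the SOX9 coding sequence, which corresponds to the 5′ homology arm ending at the C-terminal end of the gene. It is followed by human histone H2B fused to EGFP. The construct name indicates a T2A self-cleaving peptide between SOX9 and H2B-EGFP, although this short element is not annotated in the feature table. The unannotated stretch of roughly 1 kb downstream of EGFP presumably holds the 3′ homology arm, but the record does not confirm this. According to the record, the homology arms carry point mutations that disrupt the crRNA binding sites, preventing re-cutting of the donor or edited allele, as well as changes matching the WTC genome. After correct targeting, SOX9 and a chromatin-bound, nuclear-localised green reporter would be translated from one transcript as separate proteins. This marks SOX9-expressing cells, and the associated publication describes a genetic toolbox for human tissue-derived organoids.
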