Features (pLannotate 1.2.2; 17 found; start..end, strand, type, name):
     17..605     +  rep_origin     ori: high-copy-number ColE1/pMB1/pBR322/pUC origin of replication
    788..880     +  CDS            lacI (fragment): lac repressor; lacI; The lac repressor binds to the lac operator to inhibit transcription in E. coli. This inhibition can be relieved by adding lactose or isopropyl-β-D-thiogalactopyranoside (IPTG).
    893..914     +  protein_bind   CAP binding site: CAP binding activates transcription in the presence of cAMP. E. coli catabolite activator protein
    929..959     +  promoter       lac promoter: promoter for the E. coli lac operon
    967..983     +  protein_bind   lac operator: The lac repressor binds to the lac operator to inhibit transcription in E. coli. This inhibition can be relieved by adding lactose or isopropyl-β-D-thiogalactopyranoside (IPTG). lac repressor encoded by lacI
   1028..1046    +  promoter       T3 promoter: promoter for bacteriophage T3 RNA polymerase
   1059..1100    -  misc_feature   MCS (fragment): pBluescript multiple cloning site
   1253..2098    +  CDS            SOX9 (fragment): SOX9_HUMAN - Experimental evidence at protein level: Swiss-Prot protein existence level 1. Transcription factor that plays a key role in chondrocytes differentiation and skeletal development (PubMed:24038782). Specifically binds the 5'-ACAAAG-3' DNA motif present in enhancers and super-enhancers and promotes expression of genes important for chondrogenesis, including cartilage matrix protein-coding genes COL2A1, COL4A2, COL9A1, COL11A2 and ACAN, SOX5 and SOX6 (PubMed:8640233). Also binds to some promoter regions (By similarity). Plays a central role in successive steps of chondrocyte different
   2098..2116    -  misc_feature   MCS (fragment): pBluescript multiple cloning site
   2177..2554    +  CDS            H2B: human histone H2B; HIST1H2BJ
   2573..3292    +  CDS            EGFP: the original enhanced GFP (Yang et al., 1996) mammalian codon-optimized
   4377..4412    -  misc_feature   MCS (fragment): pBluescript multiple cloning site
   4421..4439    -  promoter       T7 promoter: promoter for bacteriophage T7 RNA polymerase
   4447..4602    +  CDS            lacZα (fragment): LacZα fragment of β-galactosidase; lacZ fragment
   4633..5061    -  rep_origin     f1 ori (sequence partly withheld): f1 bacteriophage origin of replication; arrow indicates direction of (+) strand synthesis
   5088..5192    +  promoter       AmpR promoter: bla
   5193..6053    +  CDS            AmpR: β-lactamase; bla; confers resistance to ampicillin, carbenicillin, and related antibiotics
>Addgene plasmid #167972 | SOX9-T2A-H2B-EGFP repair template | addgene full sequence | sequence record 331137 | Addgene NGS Result
AGATCAAAGGATCTTCTTGAGATCCTTTTTTTCTGCGCGTAATCTGCTGCTTGCAAACAAAAAAACCACC
GCTACCAGCGGTGGTTTGTTTGCCGGATCAAGAGCTACCAACTCTTTTTCCGAAGGTAACTGGCTTCAGC
AGAGCGCAGATACCAAATACTGTTCTTCTAGTGTAGCCGTAGTTAGGCCACCACTTCAAGAACTCTGTAG
CACCGCCTACATACCTCGCTCTGCTAATCCTGTTACCAGTGGCTGCTGCCAGTGGCGATAAGTCGTGTCT
TACCGGGTTGGACTCAAGACGATAGTTACCGGATAAGGCGCAGCGGTCGGGCTGAACGGGGGGTTCGTGC
ACACAGCCCAGCTTGGAGCGAACGACCTACACCGAACTGAGATACCTACAGCGTGAGCTATGAGAAAGCG
CCACGCTTCCCGAAGGGAGAAAGGCGGACAGGTATCCGGTAAGCGGCAGGGTCGGAACAGGAGAGCGCAC
GAGGGAGCTTCCAGGGGGAAACGCCTGGTATCTTTATAGTCCTGTCGGGTTTCGCCACCTCTGACTTGAG
CGTCGATTTTTGTGATGCTCGTCAGGGGGGCGGAGCCTATGGAAAAACGCCAGCAACGCGGCCTTTTTAC
GGTTCCTGGCCTTTTGCTGGCCTTTTGCTCACATGTTCTTTCCTGCGTTATCCCCTGATTCTGTGGATAA
CCGTATTACCGCCTTTGAGTGAGCTGATACCGCTCGCCGCAGCCGAACGACCGAGCGCAGCGAGTCAGTG
AGCGAGGAAGCGGAAGAGCGCCCAATACGCAAACCGCCTCTCCCCGCGCGTTGGCCGATTCATTAATGCA
GCTGGCACGACAGGTTTCCCGACTGGAAAGCGGGCAGTGAGCGCAACGCAATTAATGTGAGTTAGCTCAC
TCATTAGGCACCCCAGGCTTTACACTTTATGCTTCCGGCTCGTATGTTGTGTGGAATTGTGAGCGGATAA
CAATTTCACACAGGAAACAGCTATGACCATGATTACGCCAAGCGCGCAATTAACCCTCACTAAAGGGAAC
AAAAGCTGGGTACCGGGCCCCCCCTCGAGGTCGACGGTATCGATAAGCTTTTGGGCGACTTATCTCCGGT
GCAGCGCGCCTCTTGCGCGGGTGCGGGCCCTTATTACACTTTAGCAGCGAGGGAGGGTCCCCGGAGGGTG
CCTAAGACTAGGGCGTCTGCACAGCCCTTGTTGATTTTCTCGTGCTTGTTCTTTTATTGTCCACAGGGCA
ATCCCAGGGCCCACCGACCCCACCCACCACCCCCAAAACCGACGTGCAGCCGGGCAAGGCTGACCTGAAG
CGAGAGGGGCGCCCCTTGCCAGAGGGGGGCAGACAGCCCCCTATCGACTTCCGCGACGTGGACATCGGCG
AGCTGAGCAGCGACGTCATCTCCAACATCGAGACCTTCGATGTCAACGAGTTTGACCAGTACCTGCCGCC
CAACGGCCACCCGGGGGTGCCGGCCACGCACGGCCAGGTCACCTACACGGGCAGCTACGGCATCAGCAGC
ACCGCGGCCACCCCGGCGAGCGCGGGCCACGTGTGGATGTCCAAGCAGCAGGCGCCGCCGCCACCCCCGC
AGCAGCCCCCACAGGCCCCGCCGGCCCCGCAGGCGCCCCCGCAGCCGCAGGCGGCGCCCCCACAGCAGCC
GGCGGCACCCCCGCAGCAGCCACAGGCGCACACGCTGACCACGCTGAGCAGCGAGCCGGGCCAGTCCCAG
CGAACGCACATCAAGACGGAGCAGCTGAGCCCCAGCCACTACAGCGAGCAGCAGCAGCACTCGCCCCAAC
AGATCGCCTACAGCCCCTTCAACCTCCCACACTACAGCCCCTCCTACCCGCCCATCACCCGCTCACAGTA
CGACTACACCGACCACCAGAACTCCAGCTCCTACTACAGCCACGCGGCAGGCCAGGGCACCGGCCTCTAC
TCCACCTTCACCTACATGAACCCCGCTCAGCGCCCCATGTACACCCCCATCGCCGACACCTCTGGGGTCC
CTTCCATCCCGCAGACCCACAGCCCCCAGCACTGGGAACAACCCGTCTACACACAGCTCACTCGACCTAA
GCTTGATATCGAATTCGAGGGCAGAGGAAGTCTTCTAACATGCGGTGACGTGGAGGAGAATCCCGGCCCT
ACCGGTATGCCAGAGCCAGCGAAGTCTGCTCCCGCCCCGAAAAAGGGCTCCAAGAAGGCGGTGACTAAGG
CGCAGAAGAAAGGCGGCAAGAAGCGCAAGCGCAGCCGCAAGGAGAGCTATTCCATCTATGTGTACAAGGT
TCTGAAGCAGGTCCACCCTGACACCGGCATTTCGTCCAAGGCCATGGGCATCATGAATTCGTTTGTGAAC
GACATTTTCGAGCGCATCGCAGGTGAGGCTTCCCGCCTGGCGCATTACAACAAGCGCTCGACCATCACCT
CCAGGGAGATCCAGACGGCCGTGCGCCTGCTGCTGCCTGGGGAGTTGGCCAAGCACGCCGTGTCCGAGGG
TACTAAGGCCATCACCAAGTACACCAGCGCTAAGGATCCACCGGTCGCCACCATGGTGAGCAAGGGCGAG
GAGCTGTTCACCGGGGTGGTGCCCATCCTGGTCGAGCTGGACGGCGACGTAAACGGCCACAAGTTCAGCG
TGTCCGGCGAGGGCGAGGGCGATGCCACCTACGGCAAGCTGACCCTGAAGTTCATCTGCACCACCGGCAA
GCTGCCCGTGCCCTGGCCCACCCTCGTGACCACCCTGACCTACGGCGTGCAGTGCTTCAGCCGCTACCCC
GACCACATGAAGCAGCACGACTTCTTCAAGTCCGCCATGCCCGAAGGCTACGTCCAGGAGCGCACCATCT
TCTTCAAGGACGACGGCAACTACAAGACCCGCGCCGAGGTGAAGTTCGAGGGCGACACCCTGGTGAACCG
CATCGAGCTGAAGGGCATCGACTTCAAGGAGGACGGCAACATCCTGGGGCACAAGCTGGAGTACAACTAC
AACAGCCACAACGTCTATATCATGGCCGACAAGCAGAAGAACGGCATCAAGGTGAACTTCAAGATCCGCC
ACAACATCGAGGACGGCAGCGTGCAGCTCGCCGACCACTACCAGCAGAACACCCCCATCGGCGACGGCCC
CGTGCTGCTGCCCGACAACCACTACCTGAGCACCCAGTCCGCCCTGAGCAAAGACCCCAACGAGAAGCGC
GATCACATGGTCCTGCTGGAGTTCGTGACCGCCGCCGGGATCACTCTCGGCATGGACGAGCTGTACAAGT
AAGGATCCACTAGTTGAGGAGGCCTCCCACGAAGCGCGAAGATGGCCGAGATGATCCTAAAAATAACCGA
AGAAAGAGAGGACCAACCAGAATTCCCTTTGGACATTTGTGTTTTTTTGTTTTTTTATTTTGTTTTGTTT
TTTCTTCTTCTTCTTCTTCCTTAAAGACATTTAAGCTAAAGGCAACTCGTACCCAAATTTCCAAGACACA
AACATGACCTATCCAAGCGCATTACCCACTTGTGGCCAATCAGTGGCCAGGCCAACCTTGGCTAAATGGA
GCAGCGAAATCAACGAGAAACTGGACTTTTTAAACCCTCTTCAGAGCAAGCGTGGAGGATGATGGAGAAT
CGTGTGATCAGTGTGCTAAATCTCTCTGCCTGTTTGGACTTTGTAATTATTTTTTTAGCAGTAATTAAAG
AAAAAAGTCCTCTGTGAGGAATATTCTCTATTTTAAATATTTTTAGTATGTACTGTGTATGATTCATTAC
CATTTTGAGGGGATTTATACATATTTTTAGATAAAATTAAATGCTCTTATTTTTCCAACAGCTAAACTAC
TCTTAGTTGAACAGTGTGCCCTAGCTTTTCTTGCAACCAGAGTATTTTTGTACAGATTTGCTTTCTCTTA
CAAAAAGAAAAAAAAATCCTGTTGTATTAACATTTAAAAACAGAATTGTGTTATGTGATCAGTTTTGGGG
GTTAACTTTGCTTAATTCCTCAGGCTTTGCGATTTAAGGAGGAGCTGCCTTAAAAAAAAATAAAGGCCTT
ATTTTGCAATTATGGGAGTAAACAATAGTCTAGAGAAGCATTTGGTAAGCTTTATCATATATATATTTTT
TAAAGAAGAGAAAAACACCTTGAGCCTTAAAACGGTGCTGCTGGGAAACATTTGCACTCTTTTAGTGCAT
TTCCTCCTGCCTTTGCTTGTTCACTGCAGTCTTAAGAAAGAGGTAAAAGGCAAGCAAAGGAGATGAAATC
TGTTCTGGGAATGTTTCAGCAGCCAATAAGTGCCCGAGCACACTGCCCCCGGTTGCCTGCCTGGGCCCCA
TGTGGAAGGCAGATGCCTGCTCGCTCTGTCACCTGTACTAGTTCTAGAGCGGCCGCCACCGCGGTGGAGC
TCCAATTCGCCCTATAGTGAGTCGTATTACGCGCGCTCACTGGCCGTCGTTTTACAACGTCGTGACTGGG
AAAACCCTGGCGTTACCCAACTTAATCGCCTTGCAGCACATCCCCCTTTCGCCAGCTGGCGTAATAGCGA
AGAGGCCCGCACCGATCGCCCTTCCCAACAGTTGCGCAGCCTGAATGGCGAATGGAAATTGTAAGCGTTA
ATATTTTGTTAAAATTCGCGTTAAATTTTTGTTAAATCAGCTCATTTTTTAACCAATAGGCCGAAATCGG
CAAAATCCCTTATAAATCAAAAGAATAGACCGAGATAGGGT
[37 nt withheld, positions 4732-4768]
AAAGAACGTGGACTCCAACGTCAAAGG
[49 nt withheld, positions 4796-4844]
T
[91 nt withheld, positions 4846-4936]
G
[124 nt withheld, positions 4938-5061]
CAGGTGGCACTTTTCGGGGAAATGTGCGCGGAACCCCTATTTGTTTATTTTTCTAAATACATTCAAATAT
GTATCCGCTCATGAGACAATAACCCTGATAAATGCTTCAATAATATTGAAAAAGGAAGAGTATGAGTATT
CAACATTTCCGTGTCGCCCTTATTCCCTTTTTTGCGGCATTTTGCCTTCCTGTTTTTGCTCACCCAGAAA
CGCTGGTGAAAGTAAAAGATGCTGAAGATCAGTTGGGTGCACGAGTGGGTTACATCGAACTGGATCTCAA
CAGCGGTAAGATCCTTGAGAGTTTTCGCCCCGAAGAACGTTTTCCAATGATGAGCACTTTTAAAGTTCTG
CTATGTGGCGCGGTATTATCCCGTATTGACGCCGGGCAAGAGCAACTCGGTCGCCGCATACACTATTCTC
AGAATGACTTGGTTGAGTACTCACCAGTCACAGAAAAGCATCTTACGGATGGCATGACAGTAAGAGAATT
ATGCAGTGCTGCCATAACCATGAGTGATAACACTGCGGCCAACTTACTTCTGACAACGATCGGAGGACCG
AAGGAGCTAACCGCTTTTTTGCACAACATGGGGGATCATGTAACTCGCCTTGATCGTTGGGAACCGGAGC
TGAATGAAGCCATACCAAACGACGAGCGTGACACCACGATGCCTGTAGCAATGGCAACAACGTTGCGCAA
ACTATTAACTGGCGAACTACTTACTCTAGCTTCCCGGCAACAATTAATAGACTGGATGGAGGCGGATAAA
GTTGCAGGACCACTTCTGCGCTCGGCCCTTCCGGCTGGCTGGTTTATTGCTGATAAATCTGGAGCCGGTG
AGCGTGGGTCTCGCGGTATCATTGCAGCACTGGGGCCAGATGGTAAGCCCTCCCGTATCGTAGTTATCTA
CACGACGGGGAGTCAGGCAACTATGGATGAACGAAATAGACAGATCGCTGAGATAGGTGCCTCACTGATT
AAGCATTGGTAACTGTCAGACCAAGTTTACTCATATATACTTTAGATTGATTTAAAACTTCATTTTTAAT
TTAAAAGGATCTAGGTGAAGATCCTTTTTGATAATCTCATGACCAAAATCCCTTAACGTGAGTTTTCGTT
CCACTGAGCGTCAGACCCCGTAGAAA
